Addgene plasmid #26850: pBF3038
Depositing lab: Nancy DaSilva & Suzanne Sandmeyer. Depositing organization: University of California, Irvine. Publication: A vector set for systematic metabolic engineering in Saccharomyces cerevisiae. Fang F, Salmon K, Shen MW, Aeling KA, Ito E, Irwin B, Tran UP, Hatfield GW, Da Silva NA, Sandmeyer S. Yeast. 2011 Feb;28(2):123-36. doi: 10.1002/yea.1824. Epub 2010 Oct 8. PubMed 20936606.
Backbone
  Vector backbone: pYES2.0
  Backbone manufacturer: invitrogen
  Backbone size w/o insert (bp): 7209
  Vector type: Yeast Expression, Cre/Lox
  Selectable markers: LEU2
Growth in bacteria
  Bacterial resistance: Ampicillin, 100 μg/mL
  Growth temperature: 37°C
  Growth strain: DH5alpha
  Copy number: High Copy
Gene/Insert
  Gene/Insert name: CreA recombinase (alt name: CreA)
  Species: recoded CreA recombinase for expression in S. cerevisiae
  Insert size (bp): 1035
  Mutation: N/A
  Cloning method: Restriction Enzyme
  Sequencing primers: 5′ N/A
Terms and licenses: Academic/Nonprofit Terms; Industry Terms: Not Available to Industry
How to cite: pBF3038 was a gift from Nancy DaSilva & Suzanne Sandmeyer (Addgene plasmid # 26850 ; http://n2t.net/addgene:26850 ; RRID:Addgene_26850)
