[The description below was written by a language model from this plasmid's Addgene catalogue record and the feature table of its GenBank file.]
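Description:
pBF3038 is a yeast episomal expression plasmid built on the pYES2.0 backbone for galactose-inducible production of Cre recombinase in Saccharomyces cerevisiae. It is an E. coli–yeast shuttle vector. A high-copy ColE1/pUC-type origin and the beta-lactamase gene (ampicillin resistance) support propagation in bacteria, while the 2μ origin maintains it as a multicopy episome in yeast. There it is selected through the LEU2 auxotrophic marker, which complements leucine auxotrophy. An f1 phage origin is also present, allowing single-stranded DNA production.

The payload is "CreA", a roughly 1 kb Cre recombinase coding sequence recoded for expression in S. cerevisiae. The full-length feature table does not annotate this open reading frame. It does show an unannotated interval of about 1.2 kb between the GAL1 promoter, with its Gal4-binding upstream activating sequence, and the CYC1 transcription terminator, which is where the insert would be expected to sit. In that arrangement, recombinase expression would be induced through Gal4 by galactose. The catalogue lists 7209 bp as the backbone size without insert, but this equals the length of the complete annotated sequence, so the figure appears to describe the whole plasmid. A second 836 bp partial record carries no annotated features.

The plasmid belongs to a vector set for systematic metabolic engineering in yeast and is classed as a Cre/Lox tool. No lox sites are annotated on it, which suggests it acts as a recombinase donor on lox-flanked sequences located elsewhere. A typical use of this kind is excising and recycling lox-flanked selectable markers after integration, though the record does not spell out the application.
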