LOCUS       Exported 7209 bp ds-DNA circular SYN 12-MAY-2021
DEFINITION  synthetic circular DNA
ACCESSION   .
VERSION     .
KEYWORDS    pBF3038
SOURCE      synthetic DNA construct
  ORGANISM  synthetic DNA construct
REFERENCE   1 (bases 1 to 7209)
  AUTHORS   Fang F, Salmon K, Shen MW, Aeling KA, Ito E, Irwin B, Tran UP,
            Hatfield GW, Da Silva NA, Sandmeyer S
  TITLE     A vector set for systematic metabolic engineering in Saccharomyces
            cerevisiae.
  JOURNAL   Yeast. 2010 Sep 10. ():.
  PUBMED    20936606
REFERENCE   2 (bases 1 to 7209)
  AUTHORS   .
  TITLE     Direct Submission
  JOURNAL   Exported May 12, 2021 from SnapGene Server 1.1.58
            http://www.snapgene.com
FEATURES             Location/Qualifiers
     source          1..7209
                     /organism="synthetic DNA construct"
                     /mol_type="other DNA"
     promoter        2..443
                     /gene="S. cerevisiae GAL1"
                     /label=GAL1 promoter
                     /note="inducible promoter, regulated by Gal4"
     protein_bind    2..119
                     /label=UAS
                     /bound_moiety="Gal4"
                     /note="upstream activating sequence mediating
                     Gal4-dependent induction"
     primer_bind     414..437
                     /label=GAL1
                     /note="S. cerevisiae GAL1 promoter, forward primer"
     terminator      1627..1874
                     /gene="S. cerevisiae CYC1"
                     /label=CYC1 terminator
                     /note="transcription terminator for CYC1"
     primer_bind     complement(1643..1661)
                     /label=CYC1
                     /note="CYC1 transcription termination signal, reverse
                     primer"
     primer_bind     complement(1944..1961)
                     /label=L4440
                     /note="L4440 vector, forward primer"
     rep_origin      complement(2115..2703)
                     /direction=LEFT
                     /label=ori
                     /note="high-copy-number ColE1/pMB1/pBR322/pUC origin of
                     replication"
     primer_bind     complement(2195..2214)
                     /label=pBR322ori-F
                     /note="pBR322 origin, forward primer"
     CDS             complement(2874..3734)
                     /codon_start=1
                     /gene="bla"
                     /product="beta-lactamase"
                     /label=AmpR
                     /note="confers resistance to ampicillin, carbenicillin, and
                     related antibiotics"
                     /translation="MSIQHFRVALIPFFAAFCLPVFAHPETLVKVKDAEDQLGARVGYI
                     ELDLNSGKILESFRPEERFPMMSTFKVLLCDTLLSRIDAGQEQLGRRIHYSQNDLVEYS
                     PVTEKHLTDGMTVRELCSAAITMSDNTAANLLLTTIGGPKELTAFLHNMGDHVTRLDRW
                     EPELNEAIPNDESDTTMPVAMPTTLRKLLTGELLTLASRQQLID*MEADKVAGPLLRSA
                     LPAGWFIADKSGAGERGSRGIIAALGPDGKRSRIVVIYTTGSQATMDERNRQIAEIGAS
                     LIKHW"
     CDS             complement(3752..4846)
                     /codon_start=1
                     /gene="S. cerevisiae LEU2"
                     /product="3-isopropylmalate dehydrogenase, required for
                     leucine biosynthesis"
                     /label=LEU2
                     /note="yeast auxotrophic marker"
                     /translation="MSAPKKIVVLPGDHVGQEITAEAIKVLKAISDVRSNVKFDFENHL
                     IGGAAIEATGVPLPDEALEASKKADAVLLGAVGGPKWGTGSVRPEQGLLKIRKELQLYA
                     NLRPCNFASDSLLDLSPIKPQFAKGTDFVVVRELVGGIYFGKRKEDDGDGVAWDSEQYT
                     VPEVQRITRMAAFMALQHEPPLPIWSLDKANVLASSRLWRKTVEETIKNEFPTLKVQHQ
                     LIDSAAMILVKNPTHLNGIIITSNMFGDIISDEASVIPGSLGLLPSASLASLPDKNTAF
                     GLYEPCHGSAPDLPKNKVNPIATILSAAMMLKLSLNLPEEGKAIEDAVKKVLDAGIRTG
                     DLGGSNSTTEVGDAVAEEVKKILA"
     rep_origin      5788..6668
                     /label=2u ori
                     /note="yeast 2u plasmid origin of replication"
     rep_origin      complement(6737..7192)
                     /direction=LEFT
                     /label=f1 ori
                     /note="f1 bacteriophage origin of replication; arrow
                     indicates direction of (+) strand synthesis"
     primer_bind     7086..7105
                     /label=F1ori-R
                     /note="F1 origin, reverse primer"
ORIGIN
        1 acggattaga agccgccgag cgggtgacag ccctccgaag gaagactctc ctccgtgcgt
       61 cctcgtcttc accggtcgcg ttcctgaaac gcagatgtgc ctcgcgccgc actgctccga
      121 acaataaaga ttctacaata ctagctttta tggttatgaa gaggaaaaat tggcagtaac
      181 ctggccccac aaaccttcaa atgaacgaat caaattaaca accataggat gataatgcga
      241 ttagtttttt agccttattt ctggggtaat taatcagcga agcgatgatt tttgatctat
      301 taacagatat ataaatgcaa aaactgcata accactttaa ctaatacttt caacattttc
      361 ggtttgtatt acttcttatt caaatgtaat aaaagtatca acaaaaaatt gttaatatac
      421 ctctatactt taacgtcaag gagaaaaaac cccggatcgg actactagca gccatggaaa
      481 aaaatgtcta atttgttgac tgttcatcaa aatttgccag ctttgccagt tgatgcaacg
      541 tctgatgagg taagaaagaa tttgatggat atgtttagag atagacaagc attctctgaa
      601 catacttgga aaatgttgtt gtctgtttgt agatcttggg ctgcttggtg taaattaaat
      661 aatagaaaat ggtttccagc tgaaccagaa gatgttagag attatttgtt gtatttgcaa
      721 gctagaggtt tggctgttaa aactatacaa caacatttgg gtcaattaaa tatgttgcat
      781 aggagatctg gtttgcctag accatctgat tctaatgctg tatctttggt tatgagaagg
      841 attagaaaag aaaatgttga tgcaggtgaa agagctaaac aagcattggc gtttgaaaga
      901 actgattttg atcaagttag atctttgatg gaaaattctg atagatgtca agatataaga
      961 aacttggctt tcttgggaat tgcttataat acattgttga gaattgctga aattgctaga
     1021 attagagtta aagacatttc tagaactgat ggtggtagaa tgttgattca tattggtaga
     1081 actaaaacat tggtttcaac tgctggcgtt gagaaagcat tgtctttggg tgttactaaa
     1141 ttggttgaaa gatggatttc tgtatctggt gtggctgatg acccaaataa ttatttattt
     1201 tgtagagtta gaaagaatgg tgttgcggct ccatctgcta catctcagct ctctacccgt
     1261 gccttggaag gaatttttga agcaactcat agattgattt atggtgctaa agatgattct
     1321 ggtcaaagat atttagcatg gtctggtcat tctgctagag ttggtgccgc tagagatatg
     1381 gctagagctg gggtatctat tcctgaaatt atgcaagctg gtggttggac taatgttaac
     1441 atcgtcatga actatattag aaatttggat tctgaaactg gtgcaatggt tagactcttg
     1501 gaagatggtg atcccgggaa gcttggtacc gagctcggat ccactagtaa cggccgccag
     1561 tgtgctggaa ttctgcagat atccatcaca ctggcggccg ctcgagcatg catctagagg
     1621 gccgcatcat gtaattagtt atgtcacgct tacattcacg ccctcccccc acatccgctc
     1681 taaccgaaaa ggaaggagtt agacaacctg aagtctaggt ccctatttat ttttttatag
     1741 ttatgttagt attaagaacg ttatttatat ttcaaatttt tctttttttt ctgtacagac
     1801 gcgtgtacgc atgtaacatt atactgaaaa ccttgcttga gaaggttttg ggacgctcga
     1861 aggctttaat ttgcggccct gcattaatga atcggccaac gcgcggggag aggcggtttg
     1921 cgtattgggc gctcttccgc ttcctcgctc actgactcgc tgcgctcggt cgttcggctg
     1981 cggcgagcgg tatcagctca ctcaaaggcg gtaatacggt tatccacaga atcaggggat
     2041 aacgcaggaa agaacatgtg agcaaaaggc cagcaaaagc ccaggaaccg taaaaaggcc
     2101 gcgttgctgg cgtttttcca taggctccgc ccccctgacg agcatcacaa aaatcgacgc
     2161 tcaagtcaga ggtggcgaaa cccgacagga ctataaagat accaggcgtt tccccctgga
     2221 agctccctcg tgcgctctcc tgttccgacc ctgccgctta ccggatacct gtccgccttt
     2281 ctcccttcgg gaagcgtggc gctttctcat agctcacgct gtaggtatct cagttcggtg
     2341 taggtcgttc gctccaagct gggctgtgtg cacgaacccc ccgttcagcc cgaccgctgc
     2401 gccttatccg gtaactatcg tcttgagtcc aacccggtaa gacacgactt atcgccactg
     2461 gcagcagcca ctggtaacag gattagcaga gcgaggtatg taggcggtgc tacagagttc
     2521 ttgaagtggt ggcctaacta cggctacact agaaggacag tatttggtat ctgcgctctg
     2581 ctgaagccag ttaccttcgg aaaaagagtt ggtagctctt gatccggcaa acaaaccacc
     2641 gctggtagcg gtggtttttt tgtttgcaag cagcagatta cgcgcagaaa aaaaggatct
     2701 caagaagatc ctttgatctt ttctacgggg tctgacgctc agtggaacga aaactcacgt
     2761 taagggattt tggtcatgag attatcaaaa aggatcttca cctagatcct tttaaattaa
     2821 aaatgaagtt ttaaatcaat ctaaagtata tatgagtaaa cttggtctga cagttaccaa
     2881 tgcttaatca gtgaggcacc tatctcagcg atctgtctat ttcgttcatc catagttgcc
     2941 tgactccccg tcgtgtagat aactacgata cgggagcgct taccatctgg ccccagtgct
     3001 gcaatgatac cgcgagaccc acgctcaccg gctccagatt tatcagcaat aaaccagcca
     3061 gccggaaggg ccgagcgcag aagtggtcct gcaactttat ccgcctccat tcagtctatt
     3121 aattgttgcc gggaagctag agtaagtagt tcgccagtta atagtttgcg caacgttgtt
     3181 ggcattgcta caggcatcgt ggtgtcactc tcgtcgtttg gtatggcttc attcagctcc
     3241 ggttcccaac gatcaaggcg agttacatga tcccccatgt tgtgcaaaaa agcggttagc
     3301 tccttcggtc ctccgatcgt tgtcagaagt aagttggccg cagtgttatc actcatggtt
     3361 atggcagcac tgcataattc tcttactgtc atgccatccg taagatgctt ttctgtgact
     3421 ggtgagtact caaccaagtc attctgagaa tagtgtatgc ggcgaccgag ttgctcttgc
     3481 ccggcgtcaa tacgggataa tagtgtatca catagcagaa ctttaaaagt gctcatcatt
     3541 ggaaaacgtt cttcggggcg aaaactctca aggatcttac cgctgttgag atccagttcg
     3601 atgtaaccca ctcgtgcacc caactgatct tcagcatctt ttactttcac cagcgtttct
     3661 gggtgagcaa aaacaggaag gcaaaatgcc gcaaaaaagg gaataagggc gacacggaaa
     3721 tgttgaatac tcatactctt cctttttcaa tttaagcaag gattttctta acttcttcgg
     3781 cgacagcatc accgacttcg gtggtactgt tggaaccacc taaatcacca gttctgatac
     3841 ctgcatccaa aaccttttta actgcatctt caatggcctt accttcttca ggcaagttca
     3901 atgacaattt caacatcatt gcagcagaca agatagtggc gatagggttg accttattct
     3961 ttggcaaatc tggagcagaa ccgtggcatg gttcgtacaa accaaatgcg gtgttcttgt
     4021 ctggcaaaga ggccaaggac gcagatggca acaaacccaa ggaacctggg ataacggagg
     4081 cttcatcgga gatgatatca ccaaacatgt tgctggtgat tataatacca tttaggtggg
     4141 ttgggttctt aactaggatc atggcggcag aatcaatcaa ttgatgttga accttcaatg
     4201 taggaaattc gttcttgatg gtttcctcca cagtttttct ccataatctt gaagaggcca
     4261 aaacattagc tttatccaag gaccaaatag gcaatggtgg ctcatgttgt agggccatga
     4321 aagcggccat tcttgtgatt ctttgcactt ctggaacggt gtattgttca ctatcccaag
     4381 cgacaccatc accatcatct tcctttctct taccaaagta aatacctccc actaattctc
     4441 tgacaacaac gaagtcagta cctttagcaa attgtggctt gattggagat aagtctaaaa
     4501 gagagtcgga tgcaaagtta catggtctta agttggcgta caattgaagt tctttacgga
     4561 tttttagtaa accttgttca ggtctaacac tacctgtacc ccatttagga ccacccacag
     4621 cacctaacaa aacggcatca gccttcttgg aggcttccag cgcctcatct ggaagtggga
     4681 cacctgtagc ttcgatagca gcaccaccaa ttaaatgatt ttcgaaatcg aacttgacat
     4741 tggaacgaac atcagaaata gctttaagaa ccttaatggc ttcggctgtg atttcttgac
     4801 caacgtggtc acctggcaaa acgacgatct tcttaggggc agacattaga atggtatatc
     4861 cttgaaatat atatatatat tgctgaaatg taaaaggtaa gaaaagttag aaagtaagac
     4921 gattgctaac cacctattgg aaaaaacaat aggtccttaa ataatattgt caacttcaag
     4981 tattgtgatg caagcattta gtcatgaacg cttctctatt ctatatgaaa agccggttcc
     5041 ggcctctcac ctttcctttt tctcccaatt tttcagttga aaaaggtata tgcgtcaggc
     5101 gacctctgaa attaacaaaa aatttccagt catcgaattt gattctgtgc gatagcgccc
     5161 ctgtgtgttc tcgttatgtt gaggaaaaaa ataatggtta tcgatgataa gctgtcaaag
     5221 atgagaatta attccacgga ctatagacta tactagatac tccgtctact gtacgataca
     5281 cttccgctca ggtccttgtc ctttaacgag gccttaccac tcttttgtta ctctattgat
     5341 ccagctcagc aaaggcagtg tgatctaaga ttctatcttc gcgatgtagt aaaactagct
     5401 agaccgagaa agagactaga aatgcaaaag gcacttctac aatggctgcc atcattatta
     5461 tccgatgtga cgctgcagct tctcaatgat attcgaatac gctttgagga gatacagcct
     5521 aatatccgac aaactgtttt acagatttac gatcgtactt gttacccatc attgaatttt
     5581 gaacatccga acctgggagt tttccctgaa acagatagta tatttgaacc tgtataataa
     5641 tatatagtct agcgctttac ggaagacaat gtatgtattt cggttcctgg agaaactatt
     5701 gcatctattg cataggtaat cttgcacgtc gcatccccgg ttcattttct gcgtttccat
     5761 cttgcacttc aatagcatat ctttgttaac gaagcatctg tgcttcattt tgtagaacaa
     5821 aaatgcaacg cgagagcgct aatttttcaa acaaagaatc tgagctgcat ttttacagaa
     5881 cagaaatgca acgcgaaagc gctattttac caacgaagaa tctgtgcttc atttttgtaa
     5941 aacaaaaatg caacgcgacg agagcgctaa tttttcaaac aaagaatctg agctgcattt
     6001 ttacagaaca gaaatgcaac gcgagagcgc tattttacca acaaagaatc tatacttctt
     6061 ttttgttcta caaaaatgca tcccgagagc gctatttttc taacaaagca tcttagatta
     6121 ctttttttct cctttgtgcg ctctataatg cagtctcttg ataacttttt gcactgtagg
     6181 tccgttaagg ttagaagaag gctactttgg tgtctatttt ctcttccata aaaaaagcct
     6241 gactccactt cccgcgttta ctgattacta gcgaagctgc gggtgcattt tttcaagata
     6301 aaggcatccc cgattatatt ctataccgat gtggattgcg catactttgt gaacagaaag
     6361 tgatagcgtt gatgattctt cattggtcag aaaattatga acggtttctt ctattttgtc
     6421 tctatatact acgtatagga aatgtttaca ttttcgtatt gttttcgatt cactctatga
     6481 atagttctta ctacaatttt tttgtctaaa gagtaatact agagataaac ataaaaaatg
     6541 tagaggtcga gtttagatgc aagttcaagg agcgaaaggt ggatgggtag gttatatagg
     6601 gatatagcac agagatatat agcaaagaga tacttttgag caatgtttgt ggaagcggta
     6661 ttcgcaatgg gaagctccac cccggttgat aatcagaaaa gccccaaaaa caggaagatt
     6721 gtataagcaa atatttaaat tgtaaacgtt aatattttgt taaaattcgc gttaaatttt
     6781 tgttaaatca gctcattttt taacgaatag cccgaaatcg gcaaaatccc ttataaatca
     6841 aaagaataga ccgagatagg gttgagtgtt gttccagttt ccaacaagag tccactatta
     6901 aagaacgtgg actccaacgt caaagggcga aaaagggtct atcagggcga tggcccacta
     6961 cgtgaaccat caccctaatc aagttttttg gggtcgaggt gccgtaaagc agtaaatcgg
     7021 aagggtaaac ggatgccccc atttagagct tgacggggaa agccggcgaa cgtggcgaga
     7081 aaggaaggga agaaagcgaa aggagcgggg gctagggcgg tgggaagtgt aggggtcacg
     7141 ctgggcgtaa ccaccacacc cgccgcgctt aatggggcgc tacagggcgc gtggggatga
     7201 tccactagt
//
