LOCUS       Exported 836 bp ds-DNA linear SYN 21-MAY-2021
DEFINITION  synthetic linear DNA
ACCESSION   .
VERSION     .
KEYWORDS    pBF3038
SOURCE      synthetic DNA construct
  ORGANISM  synthetic DNA construct
REFERENCE   1 (bases 1 to 836)
  AUTHORS   Fang F, Salmon K, Shen MW, Aeling KA, Ito E, Irwin B, Tran UP,
            Hatfield GW, Da Silva NA, Sandmeyer S
  TITLE     A vector set for systematic metabolic engineering in Saccharomyces
            cerevisiae.
  JOURNAL   Yeast. 2010 Sep 10. ():.
  PUBMED    20936606
REFERENCE   2 (bases 1 to 836)
  AUTHORS   .
  TITLE     Direct Submission
  JOURNAL   Exported May 21, 2021 from SnapGene Server 1.1.58
            http://www.snapgene.com
FEATURES             Location/Qualifiers
     source          1..836
                     /organism="synthetic DNA construct"
                     /mol_type="other DNA"
ORIGIN
        1 ctctcaagga tcttaccgct gttgagatcc agttcgatgt aacccactcg tgcacccaac
       61 tgatcttcag catcttttac tttcaccagc gtttctgggt gagcaaaaac aggaaggcaa
      121 aatgccgcaa aaaagggaat aagggcgaca cggaaatgtt gaatactcat actcttcctt
      181 tttcaattta agcaaggatt ttcttaactt cttcggcgac agcatcaccg acttcggtgg
      241 tactgttgga accacctaaa tcaccagttc tgatacctgc atccaaaacc tttttaactg
      301 catcttcaat ggccttacct tcttcaggca agttcaatga caatttcaac atcattgcag
      361 cagacaagat agtggcgata gggttgacct tattctttgg caaatctgga gcagaaccgt
      421 ggcatggttc gtacaaacca aatgcggtgt tcttgtctgg caaagaggcc aaggacgcag
      481 atggcaacaa acccaaggaa cctgggataa cggaggcttc atcggagatg atatcaccaa
      541 acatgttgct ggtgattata ataccattta ggtgggttgg gttcttaact aggatcatgg
      601 cggcagaatc aatcaattga tgttgaacct tcaatgtagg aaattcgttc ttgatggttt
      661 cctccacagt ttttctccat aatcttgaag aggccaaaac attagcttta tccaaggacc
      721 aaataggcaa tggtggctca tgttgtaggg ccatgaaagc ggccattctt gtgattcttt
      781 gcacttctgg aacggtgtat tgttcactat cccaagcgac accatcacca tcatct
//
