>Addgene plasmid #26850 | pBF3038 | addgene partial sequence | sequence record 33086 | 26850 with GAL1
AAAAAATGTCTAATTTGTTGACTGTTCATCAAAATTTGCCAGCTTTGCCAGTTGATGCAACGTCTGATGA
GGTAAGAAAGAATTTGATGGATATGTTTAGAGATAGACAAGCATTCTCTGAACATACTTGGAAAATGTTG
TTGTCTGTTTGTAGATCTTGGGCTGCTTGGTGTAAATTAAATAATAGAAAATGGTTTCCAGCTGAACCAG
AAGATGTTAGAGATTATTTGTTGTATTTGCAAGCTAGAGGTTTGGCTGTTAAAACTATACAACAACATTT
GGGTCAATTAAATATGTTGCATAGGAGATCTGGTTTGCCTAGACCATCTGATTCTAATGCTGTATCTTTG
GTTATGAGAAGGATTAGAAAAGAAAATGTTGATGCAGGTGAAAGAGCTAAACAAGCATTGGCGTTTGAAA
GAACTGATTTTGATCAAGTTAGATCTTTGATGGAAAATTCTGATAGATGTCAAGATATAAGAAACTTGGC
TTTCTTGGGAATTGCTTATAATACATTGTTGAGAATTGCTGAAATTGCTAGAATTAGAGTTAAAGACATT
TCTAGAACTGATGGTGGTAGAATGTTGATTCATATTGGTAGAACTAAAACATTGGTTTCAACTGCTGGCG
TTGAGAAAGCATTGTCTTTGGGTGTTACTAAATTGGTTGAAAGATGGATTTCTGTATCTGGTGTGGCTGA
TGACCCAAATAATTATTTATTTTGTAGAGTTAGAAAGAATGGTGTTGCGGCTCCATCTGCTACATCTCAG
CTCTCTACCCGTGCCTTGGAAGGAATTTTTGAAGCAACTCATAGATTGATTTATGGTGCTAAAGATGATT
CTGGTCAAAGATATTT
